>Addgene plasmid #203424 | pCbs Flag CMYC (bHLH/LZ) | addgene full sequence | sequence record 403659 | Addgene NGS Result
GACCTACACCGAACTGAGATACCTACAGCGTGAGCTATGAGAAAGCGCCACGCTTCCCGAAGGGAGAAAG
GCGGACAGGTATCCGGTAAGCGGCAGGGTCGGAACAGGAGAGCGCACGAGGGAGCTTCCAGGGGGAAACG
CCTGGTATCTTTATAGTCCTGTCGGGTTTCGCCACCTCTGACTTGAGCGTCGATTTTTGTGATGCTCGTC
AGGGGGGCGGAGCCTATGGAAAAACGCCAGCAACGCGGCCTTTTTACGGTTCCTGGCCTTTTGCTGGCCT
TTTGCTCACATGTTCTTTCCTGCGTTATCCCCTGATTCTGTGGATAACCGTATTACCGCCTTTGAGTGAG
CTGATACCGCTCGCCGCAGCCGAACGACCGAGCGCAGCGAGTCAGTGAGCGAGGAAGCGGAAGAGCGCCC
AATACGCAAACCGCCTCTCCCCGCGCGTTGGCCGATTCATTAATGCAGCTGGCACGACAGGTTTCCCGAC
TGGAAAGCGGGCAGTGAGCGCAACGCAATTAATGTGAGTTAGCTCACTCATTAGGCACCCCAGGCTTTAC
ACTTTATGCTTCCGGCTCGTATGTTGTGTGGAATTGTGAGCGGATAACAATTTCACACAGGAAACAGCTA
TGACCATGATTACGCCAAGCGCGCAATTAACCCTCACTAAAGGGAACAAAAGCTGGAGCTCCACCGCGGT
GGCGGCCGCTCTAGAGAGCTTGGCCCATTGCATACGTTGTATCCATATCATAATATGTACATTTATATTG
GCTCATGTCCAACATTACCGCCATGTTGACATTGATTATTGACTAGTTATTAATAGTAATCAATTACGGG
GTCATTAGTTCATAGCCCATATATGGAGTTCCGCGTTACATAACTTACGGTAAATGGCCCGCCTGGCTGA
CCGCCCAACGACCCCCGCCCATTGACGTCAATAATGACGTATGTTCCCATAGTAACGCCAATAGGGACTT
TCCATTGACGTCAATGGGTGGAGTATTTACGGTAAACTGCCCACTTGGCAGTACATCAAGTGTATCATAT
GCCAAGTACGCCCCCTATTGACGTCAATGACGGTAAATGGCCCGCCTGGCATTATGCCCAGTACATGACC
TTATGGGACTTTCCTACTTGGCAGTACATCTACGTATTAGTCATCGCTATTACCATGGTGATGCGGTTTT
GGCAGTACATCAATGGGCGTGGATAGCGGTTTGACTCACGGGGATTTCCAAGTCTCCACCCCATTGACGT
CAATGGGAGTTTGTTTTGGCACCAAAATCAACGGGACTTTCCAAAATGTCGTAACAACTCCGCCCCATTG
ACGCAAATGGGCGGTAGGCGTGTACGGTGGGAGGTCTATATAAGCAGAGCTCGTTTAGTGAACCGTCAGA
TCGCCTGGAGACGCCATCCACGCTGTTTTGACCTCCATAGAAGACACCGGGACCGATCCAGCCTCCGGTC
GACCGATCCTGAGAACTTCAGGGTGAGTTTGGGGACCCTTGATTGTTCTTTCTTTTTCGCTATTGTAAAA
TTCATGTTATATGGAGGGGGCAAAGTTTTCAGGGTGTTGTTTAGAATGGGAAGATGTCCCTTGTATCACC
ATGGACCCTCATGATAATTTTGTTTCTTTCACTTTCTACTCTGTTGACAACCATTGTCTCCTCTTATTTT
CTTTTCATTTTCTGTAACTTTTTCGTTAAACTTTAGCTTGCATTTGTAACGAATTTTTAAATTCACTTTT
GTTTATTTGTCAGATTGTAAGTACTTTCTCTAATCACTTTTTTTTCAAGGCAATCAGGGTATATTATATT
GTACTTCAGCACAGTTTTAGAGAACAATTGTTATAATTAAATGATAAGGTAGAATATTTCTGCATATAAA
TTCTGGCTGGCGTGGAAATATTCTTATTGGTAGAAACAACTACACCCTGGTCATCATCCTGCCTTTCTCT
TTATGGTTACAATGATATACACTGTTTGAGATGAGGATAAAATACTCTGAGTCCAAACCGGGCCCCTCTG
CTAACCATGTTCATGCCTTCTTCTCTTTCCTACAGCTCCTGGGCAACGTGCTGGTTGTTGTGCTGTCTCA
TCATTTTGGCAAAGAATTCCTCGACGGATCCCCACCATGGACTACAAGGACGATGATGACAAGCCCGGGA
CCGAGAATGTCAAGAGGCGAACACACAACGTCTTGGAGCGCCAGAGGAGGAACGAGCTAAAACGGAGCTT
TTTTGCCCTGCGTGACCAGATCCCGGAGTTGGAAAACAATGAAAAGGCCCCCAAGGTAGTTATCCTTAAA
AAAGCCACAGCATACATCCTGTCCGTCCAAGCAGAGGAGCAAAAGCTCATTTCTGAAGAGGACTTGTTGC
GGAAACGACGAGAACAGTTGAAACACAAACTTGAACAGCTACGGAACTCTTGTGCGTAAAAGCTTATCGA
TACCGTCGACCTCGAGCATGCATCTAGAGGGCCCTATTCTATAGTGTCACCTAAATGCTAGAGCTCGCTG
ATCAGCCTCGACTGTGCCTTCTAGTTGCCAGCCATCTGTTGTTTGCCCCTCCCCCGTGCCTTCCTTGACC
CTGGAAGGTGCCACTCCCACTGTCCTTTCCTAATAAAATGAGGAAATTGCATCGCATTGTCTGAGTAGGT
GTCATTCTATTCTGGGGGGTGGGGTGGGGCAGGACAGCAAGGGGGAGGATTGGGAAGACAATAGCAGGCA
TGCTGGGGATGCGGTGGGCTCTATGGCTTCTGAGGCGGAAAGAACCAGCTGGGGCTCGAGGGGGGGCCCG
GTACCCAATTCGCCCTATAGTGAGTCGTATTACGCGCGCTCACTGGCCGTCGTTTTACAACGTCGTGACT
GGGAAAACCCTGGCGTTACCCAACTTAATCGCCTTGCAGCACATCCCCCTTTCGCCAGCTGGCGTAATAG
CGAAGAGGCCCGCACCGATCGCCCTTCCCAACAGTTGCGCAGCCTGAATGGCGAATGGG
[124 nt withheld, positions 3000-3123]
C
[91 nt withheld, positions 3125-3215]
A
[49 nt withheld, positions 3217-3265]
CCTTTGACGTTGGAGTCCACGTTCTTT
[37 nt withheld, positions 3293-3329]
ACCCTATCTCGGTCTATTCTTTTGATTTATAAGGGATTTTGCCGATTTCGGCCTATTGGTTAAAAAATGA
GCTGATTTAACAAAAATTTAACGCGAATTTTAACAAAATATTAACGCTTACAATTTAGGTGGCACTTTTC
GGGGAAATGTGCGCGGAACCCCTATTTGTTTATTTTTCTAAATACATTCAAATATGTATCCGCTCATGAG
ACAATAACCCTGATAAATGCTTCAATAATATTGAAAAAGGAAGAGTATGAGTATTCAACATTTCCGTGTC
GCCCTTATTCCCTTTTTTGCGGCATTTTGCCTTCCTGTTTTTGCTCACCCAGAAACGCTGGTGAAAGTAA
AAGATGCTGAAGATCAGTTGGGTGCACGAGTGGGTTACATCGAACTGGATCTCAACAGCGGTAAGATCCT
TGAGAGTTTTCGCCCCGAAGAACGTTTTCCAATGATGAGCACTTTTAAAGTTCTGCTATGTGGCGCGGTA
TTATCCCGTATTGACGCCGGGCAAGAGCAACTCGGTCGCCGCATACACTATTCTCAGAATGACTTGGTTG
AGTACTCACCAGTCACAGAAAAGCATCTTACGGATGGCATGACAGTAAGAGAATTATGCAGTGCTGCCAT
AACCATGAGTGATAACACTGCGGCCAACTTACTTCTGACAACGATCGGAGGACCGAAGGAGCTAACCGCT
TTTTTGCACAACATGGGGGATCATGTAACTCGCCTTGATCGTTGGGAACCGGAGCTGAATGAAGCCATAC
CAAACGACGAGCGTGACACCACGATGCCTGTAGCAATGGCAACAACGTTGCGCAAACTATTAACTGGCGA
ACTACTTACTCTAGCTTCCCGGCAACAATTAATAGACTGGATGGAGGCGGATAAAGTTGCAGGACCACTT
CTGCGCTCGGCCCTTCCGGCTGGCTGGTTTATTGCTGATAAATCTGGAGCCGGTGAGCGTGGGTCTCGCG
GTATCATTGCAGCACTGGGGCCAGATGGTAAGCCCTCCCGTATCGTAGTTATCTACACGACGGGGAGTCA
GGCAACTATGGATGAACGAAATAGACAGATCGCTGAGATAGGTGCCTCACTGATTAAGCATTGGTAACTG
TCAGACCAAGTTTACTCATATATACTTTAGATTGATTTAAAACTTCATTTTTAATTTAAAAGGATCTAGG
TGAAGATCCTTTTTGATAATCTCATGACCAAAATCCCTTAACGTGAGTTTTCGTTCCACTGAGCGTCAGA
CCCCGTAGAAAAGATCAAAGGATCTTCTTGAGATCCTTTTTTTCTGCGCGTAATCTGCTGCTTGCAAACA
AAAAAACCACCGCTACCAGCGGTGGTTTGTTTGCCGGATCAAGAGCTACCAACTCTTTTTCCGAAGGTAA
CTGGCTTCAGCAGAGCGCAGATACCAAATACTGTTCTTCTAGTGTAGCCGTAGTTAGGCCACCACTTCAA
GAACTCTGTAGCACCGCCTACATACCTCGCTCTGCTAATCCTGTTACCAGTGGCTGCTGCCAGTGGCGAT
AAGTCGTGTCTTACCGGGTTGGACTCAAGACGATAGTTACCGGATAAGGCGCAGCGGTCGGGCTGAACGG
GGGGTTCGTGCACACAGCCCAGCTTGGAGCGAAC
Features (pLannotate 1.2.2; 22 found; start..end, strand, type, name):
    415..507     +  CDS            lacI (fragment): lac repressor; lacI; The lac repressor binds to the lac operator to inhibit transcription in E. coli. This inhibition can be relieved by adding lactose or isopropyl-β-D-thiogalactopyranoside (IPTG).
    520..541     +  protein_bind   CAP binding site: CAP binding activates transcription in the presence of cAMP. E. coli catabolite activator protein
    556..586     +  promoter       lac promoter: promoter for the E. coli lac operon
    594..610     +  protein_bind   lac operator: The lac repressor binds to the lac operator to inhibit transcription in E. coli. This inhibition can be relieved by adding lactose or isopropyl-β-D-thiogalactopyranoside (IPTG). lac repressor encoded by lacI
    655..673     +  promoter       T3 promoter: promoter for bacteriophage T3 RNA polymerase
    686..715     +  misc_feature   MCS (fragment): pBluescript multiple cloning site
    798..1177    +  enhancer       CMV enhancer: human cytomegalovirus immediate early enhancer
   1178..1381    +  promoter       CMV promoter: human cytomegalovirus (CMV) immediate early promoter
   1493..2065    +  intron         β-globin intron: intron from rabbit β-globin gene
   2139..2163    +  CDS            3xFLAG (fragment): three tandem FLAG® epitope tags
   2347..2376    +  CDS            Myc: Myc (human c-Myc proto-oncogene) epitope tag
   2440..2466    +  misc_feature   MCS (fragment): pBluescript multiple cloning site
   2488..2506    -  promoter       SP6 promoter: promoter for bacteriophage SP6 RNA polymerase
   2532..2756    +  polyA_signal   bGH poly(A) signal: bovine growth hormone polyadenylation signal
   2760..2781    +  promoter       SV40 promoter (fragment): SV40 enhancer and early promoter
   2785..2805    +  misc_feature   MCS (fragment): pBluescript multiple cloning site
   2814..2832    -  promoter       T7 promoter: promoter for bacteriophage T7 RNA polymerase
   2840..2995    +  CDS            lacZα (fragment): LacZα fragment of β-galactosidase; lacZ fragment
   3000..3428    +  rep_origin     f1 ori (sequence partly withheld): f1 bacteriophage origin of replication; arrow indicates direction of (+) strand synthesis
   3481..3585    +  promoter       AmpR promoter: bla
   3586..4446    +  CDS            AmpR: β-lactamase; bla; confers resistance to ampicillin, carbenicillin, and related antibiotics
   4617..232     +  rep_origin     ori (across the origin): high-copy-number ColE1/pMB1/pBR322/pUC origin of replication
