[The description below was written by a language model from this plasmid's Addgene catalogue record and pLannotate feature annotations shown in this document.]
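Description:
pCbs Flag CMYC (bHLH/LZ) is a mammalian expression plasmid of about 5 kb for producing an N-terminally FLAG-tagged form of human MYC. The catalogue lists the backbone as pCS+, and the annotated sequence shows a pBluescript-type bacterial framework: a high-copy ColE1/pUC origin, an ampicillin resistance gene (β-lactamase) with its own promoter, an f1 phage origin, and remnants of the lac promoter/operator, lacZα and multiple cloning site. T3, T7 and SP6 phage promoters flank the cassette.

The expression unit consists of the human cytomegalovirus immediate-early enhancer and promoter, followed by a rabbit β-globin intron, which generally improves transcript processing and expression, then the tagged coding region and a bovine growth hormone polyadenylation signal. The feature table detects a short FLAG-matching segment at the start of the open reading frame, consistent with a single FLAG epitope. It also detects the sequence corresponding to the "Myc epitope", which here is most likely the native C-terminal part of c-MYC rather than an added tag. The space between the FLAG tag and the downstream cloning site is only a few hundred nucleotides. Together with the "bHLH/LZ" in the name, this suggests the insert encodes the basic helix-loop-helix/leucine zipper region of MYC rather than the full-length protein, although the record simply lists the insert as MYC and gives no residue boundaries.

No mammalian selection marker is annotated, so the plasmid appears suited to transient transfection. The associated study concerns RUNX3 disruption of the MYC/MAX complex, so the construct is probably a domain-mapping reagent for interaction assays using the FLAG tag.
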