Addgene plasmid #203424: pCbs Flag CMYC (bHLH/LZ)
Purpose: Mammalian expression of MYC
Depositing lab: Yoshiaki Ito. Publication: RUNX3 inactivates oncogenic MYC through disruption of MYC/MAX complex and subsequent recruitment of GSK3beta-FBXW7 cascade. Oei V, Chuang LSH, Matsuo J, Srivastava S, Teh M, Ito Y. Commun Biol. 2023 Jul 3;6(1):689. doi: 10.1038/s42003-023-05037-0. PubMed 37400551.
Backbone
  Vector backbone: pCS+
  Backbone manufacturer: David Turner
  Vector type: Mammalian Expression
Growth in bacteria
  Bacterial resistance: Ampicillin, 100 μg/mL
  Growth temperature: 37°C
  Growth strain: DH5alpha
  Copy number: High Copy
Gene/Insert
  Gene/Insert name: MYC
  Species: H. sapiens (human)
  Entrez Gene: MYC (a.k.a. MRTL, MYCC, bHLHe39, c-Myc)
  Tag / fusion protein: FLAG (N terminal on insert)
  Cloning method: Restriction Enzyme; 5′ cloning site Unknown (unknown if destroyed)
  Sequencing primers: 5′ T7; 3′ BGHrev
Terms and licenses: Academic/Nonprofit Terms; Industry Terms: Not Available to Industry
How to cite: pCbs Flag CMYC (bHLH/LZ) was a gift from Yoshiaki Ito (Addgene plasmid # 203424 ; http://n2t.net/addgene:203424 ; RRID:Addgene_203424)
